>Addgene plasmid #110939 | pLKO-puro-tetON-shGFP | addgene full sequence | sequence record 215590 | Addgene NGS Result
AAAGATCAAAGGATCTTCTTGAGATCCTTTTTTTCTGCGCGTAATCTGCTGCTTGCAAACAAAAAAACCA
CCGCTACCAGCGGTGGTTTGTTTGCCGGATCAAGAGCTACCAACTCTTTTTCCGAAGGTAACTGGCTTCA
GCAGAGCGCAGATACCAAATACTGTTCTTCTAGTGTAGCCGTAGTTAGGCCACCACTTCAAGAACTCTGT
AGCACCGCCTACATACCTCGATCTGCTAATCCTGTTACCAGTGGCTGCTGCCAGTGGCGATAAGTCGTGT
CTTACCGGGTTGGACTCAAGACGATAGTTACCGGATAAGGCGCAGCGGTCGGGCTGAACGGGGGGTTCGT
GCACACAGCCCAGCTTGGAGCGAACGACCTACACCGAACTGAGATACCTACAGCGTGAGCTATGAGAAAG
CGCCACGCTTCCCGAAGGGAGAAAGGCGGACAGGTATCCGGTAAGCGGCAGGGTCGGAACAGGAGAGCGC
ACGAGGGAGCTTCCAGGGGGAAACGCCTGGTATCTTTATAGTCCTGTCGGGTTTCGCCACCTCTGACTTG
AGCGTCGATTTTTGTGATGCTCGTCAGGGGGGCGGAGCCTATGGAAAAACGCCAGCAACGCGGCCTTTTT
ACGGTTCCTGGCCTTTTGCTGGCCTTTTGCTCACATGTTCTTTCCTGCGTTATCCCCTGATTCTGTGGAT
AACCGTATTACCGCCTTTGAGTGAGCTGATACCGCTCGCCGCAGCCGAACGACCGAGCGCAGCGAGTCAG
TGAGCGAGGAAGCGGAAGAGCGCCCAATACGCAAACCGCCTCTCCCCGCGCGTTGGCCGATTCATTAATG
CAGCTGGCACGACAGGTTTCCCGACTGGAAAGCGGGCAGTGAGCGCAACGCAATTAATGTGAGTTAGCTC
ACTCATTAGGCACCCCAGGCTTTACACTTTATGCTTCCGGCTCGTATGTTGTGTGGAATTGTGAGCGGAT
AACAATTTCACACAGGAAACAGCTATGACCATGATTACGCCAAGCGCGCAATTAACCCTCACTAAAGGGA
ACAAAAGCTGGAGCTGCAAGCTTAATGTAGTCTTATGCAATACTCTTGTAGTCTTGCAACATGGTAACGA
TGAGTTAGCAACATGCCTTACAAGGAGAGAAAAAGCACCGTGCATGCCGATTGGTGGAAGTAAGGTGGTA
CGATCGTGCCTTATTAGGAAGGCAACAGACGGGTCTGACATGGATTGGACGAACCACTGAATTGCCGCAT
TGCAGAGATATTGTATTTAAGTGCCTAGCTCGATACATAAACGGGTCTCTCTGGTTAGACCAGATCTGAG
CCTGGGAGCTCTCTGGCTAACTAGGGAACCCACTGCTTAAGCCTCAATAAAGCTTGCCTTGAGTGCTTCA
AGTAGTGTGTGCCCGTCTGTTGTGTGACTCTGGTAACTAGAGATCCCTCAGACCCTTTTAGTCAGTGTGG
AAAATCTCTAGCAGTGGCGCCCGAACAGGGACTTGAAAGCGAAAGGGAAACCAGAGGAGCTCTCTCGACG
CAGGACTCGGCTTGCTGAAGCGCGCACGGCAAGAGGCGAGGGGCGGCGACTGGTGAGTACGCCAAAAATT
TTGACTAGCGGAGGCTAGAAGGAGAGAGATGGGTGCGAGAGCGTCAGTATTAAGCGGGGGAGAATTAGAT
CGCGATGGGAAAAAATTCGGTTAAGGCCAGGGGGAAAGAAAAAATATAAATTAAAACATATAGTATGGGC
AAGCAGGGAGCTAGAACGATTCGCAGTTAATCCTGGCCTGTTAGAAACATCAGAAGGCTGTAGACAAATA
CTGGGACAGCTACAACCATCCCTTCAGACAGGATCAGAAGAACTTAGATCATTATATAATACAGTAGCAA
CCCTCTATTGTGTGCATCAAAGGATAGAGATAAAAGACACCAAGGAAGCTTTAGACAAGATAGAGGAAGA
GCAAAACAAAAGTAAGACCACCGCACAGCAAGCGGCCGCTGATCTTCAGACCTGGAGGAGGAGATATGAG
GGACAATTGGAGAAGTGAATTATATAAATATAAAGTAGTAAAAATTGAACCATTAGGAGTAGCACCCACC
AAGGCAAAGAGAAGAGTGGTGCAGAGAGAAAAAAGAGCAGTGGGAATAGGAGCTTTGTTCCTTGGGTTCT
TGGGAGCAGCAGGAAGCACTATGGGCGCAGCGTCAATGACGCTGACGGTACAGGCCAGACAATTATTGTC
TGGTATAGTGCAGCAGCAGAACAATTTGCTGAGGGCTATTGAGGCGCAACAGCATCTGTTGCAACTCACA
GTCTGGGGCATCAAGCAGCTCCAGGCAAGAATCCTGGCTGTGGAAAGATACCTAAAGGATCAACAGCTCC
TGGGGATTTGGGGTTGCTCTGGAAAACTCATTTGCACCACTGCTGTGCCTTGGAATGCTAGTTGGAGTAA
TAAATCTCTGGAACAGATTTGGAATCACACGACCTGGATGGAGTGGGACAGAGAAATTAACAATTACACA
AGCTTAATACACTCCTTAATTGAAGAATCGCAAAACCAGCAAGAAAAGAATGAACAAGAATTATTGGAAT
TAGATAAATGGGCAAGTTTGTGGAATTGGTTTAACATAACAAATTGGCTGTGGTATATAAAATTATTCAT
AATGATAGTAGGAGGCTTGGTAGGTTTAAGAATAGTTTTTGCTGTACTTTCTATAGTGAATAGAGTTAGG
CAGGGATATTCACCATTATCGTTTCAGACCCACCTCCCAACCCCGAGGGGACCCGACAGGCCCGAAGGAA
TAGAAGAAGAAGGTGGAGAGAGAGACAGAGACAGATCCATTCGATTAGTGAACGGATCTCGACGGTATCG
ATCACGAGACTAGCCTCGAGCGGCCGCAATATTTGCATGTCGCTATGTGTTCTGGGAAATCACCATAAAC
GTGAAATCCCTATCAGTGATAGAGACTTATAAGTTCCCTATCAGTGATAGAGACACCGGCAACAGCCACA
ACGTCTATATCTCGAGATATAGACGTTGTGGCTGTTGTTTTTGAATTCTCGACCTCGAGACAAATGGCAG
TATTCATCCACAATTTTAAAAGAAAAGGGGGGATTGGGGGGTACAGTGCAGGGGAAAGAATAGTAGACAT
AATAGCAACAGACATACAAACTAAAGAATTACAAAAACAAATTACAAAAATTCAAAATTTTCGGGTTTAT
TACAGGGACAGCAGAGATCCACTTTGGCCGCGGCTCGAGGGGGTTGGGGTTGCGCCTTTTCCAAGGCAGC
CCTGGGTTTGCGCAGGGACGCGGCTGCTCTGGGCGTGGTTCCGGGAAACGCAGCGGCGCCGACCCTGGGT
CTCGCACATTCTTCACGTCCGTTCGCAGCGTCACCCGGATCTTCGCCGCTACCCTTGTGGGCCCCCCGGC
GACGCTTCCTGCTCCGCCCCTAAGTCGGGAAGGTTCCTTGCGGTTCGCGGCGTGCCGGACGTGACAAACG
GAAGCCGCACGTCTCACTAGTACCCTCGCAGACGGACAGCGCCAGGGAGCAATGGCAGCGCGCCGACCGC
GATGGGCTGTGGCCAATAGCGGCTGCTCAGCAGGGCGCGCCGAGAGCAGCGGCCGGGAAGGGGCGGTGCG
GGAGGCGGGGTGTGGGGCGGTAGTGTGGGCCCTGTTCCTGCCCGCGCGGTGTTCCGCATTCTGCAAGCCT
CCGGAGCGCACGTCGGCAGTCGGCTCCCTCGTTGACCGAATCACCGACCTCTCTCCCCAGGGGGATCTGT
GAGTTTGGGGACCCTTGATTGTTCTTTCTTTTTCGCTATTGTAAAATTCATGTTATATGGAGGGGGCAAA
GTTTTCAGGGTGTTGTTTAGAATGGGAAGATGTCCCTTGTATCACCATGGACCCTCATGATAATTTTGTT
TCTTTCACTTTCTACTCTGTTGACAACCATTGTCTCCTCTTATTTTCTTTTCATTTTCTGTAACTTTTTC
GTTAAACTTTAGCTTGCATTTGTAACGAATTTTTAAATTCACTTTTGTTTATTTGTCAGATTGTAAGTAC
TTTCTCTAATCACTTTTTTTTCAAGGCAATCAGGGTATATTATATTGTACTTCAGCACAGTTTTAGAGAA
CAATTGTTATAATTAAATGATAAGGTAGAATATTTCTGCATATAAATTCTGGCTGGCGTGGAAATATTCT
TATTGGTAGAAACAACTACATCCTGGTCATCATCCTGCCTTTCTCTTTATGGTTACAATGATATACACTG
TTTGAGATGAGGATAAAATACTCTGAGTCCAAACCGGGCCCCTCTGCTAACCATGTTCATGCCTTCTTCT
TTTTCCTACAGCTCCTGGGCAACGTGCTGGTTATTGTGCTGTCTCATCATTTTGGCAAAGAATTGTAATA
CGACTCACTATAGGGCGAATTGATATGTCTAGATTAGATAAAAGTAAAGTGATTAACAGCGCATTAGAGC
TGCTTAATGAGGTCGGAATCGAAGGTTTAACAACCCGTAAACTCGCCCAGAAGCTAGGTGTAGAGCAGCC
TACATTGTATTGGCATGTAAAAAATAAGCGGGCTTTGCTCGACGCCTTAGCCATTGAGATGTTAGATAGG
CACCATACTCACTTTTGCCCTTTAGAAGGGGAAAGCTGGCAAGATTTTTTACGTAATAACGCTAAAAGTT
TTAGATGTGCTTTACTAAGTCATCGCGATGGAGCAAAAGTACATTTAGGTACACGGCCTACAGAAAAACA
GTATGAAACTCTCGAAAATCAATTAGCCTTTTTATGCCAACAAGGTTTTTCACTAGAGAATGCATTATAT
GCACTCAGCGCTGTGGGGCATTTTACTTTAGGTTGCGTATTGGAAGATCAAGAGCATCAAGTCGCTAAAG
AAGAAAGGGAAACACCTACTACTGATAGTATGCCGCCATTATTACGACAAGCTATCGAATTATTTGATCA
CCAAGGTGCAGAGCCAGCCTTCTTATTCGGCCTTGAATTGATCATATGCGGATTAGAAAAACAACTTAAA
TGTGAAAGTGGGTCCGCGTACAGCGGCTCCCGGGAGTTCTAGGGATCTGCCCCTCTCCCTCCCCCCCCCC
TAACGTTACTGGCCGAAGCCGCTTGGAATAAGGCCGGTGTGCGTTTGTCTATATGTTATTTTCCACCATA
TTGCCGTCTTTTGGCAATGTGAGGGCCCGGAAACCTGGCCCTGTCTTCTTGACGAGCATTCCTAGGGGTC
TTTCCCCTCTCGCCAAAGGAATGCAAGGTCTGTTGAATGTCGTGAAGGAAGCAGTTCCTCTGGAAGCTTC
TTGAAGACAAACAACGTCTGTAGCGACCCTTTGCAGGCAGCGGAACCCCCCACCTGGCGACAGGTGCCTC
TGCGGCCAAAAGCCACGTGTATAAGATACACCTGCAAAGGCGGCACAACCCCAGTGCCACGTTGTGAGTT
GGATAGTTGTGGAAAGAGTCAAATGGCTCTCCTCAAGCGTATTCAACAAGGGGCTGAAGGATGCCCAGAA
GGTACCCCATTGTATGGGATCTGATCTGGGGCCTCGGTGCACATGCTTTACATGTGTTTAGTCGAGGTTA
AAAAAACGTCTAGGCCCCCCGAACCACGGGGACGTGGTTTTCCTTTGAAAAACACGATGATAAGGATCCA
CCGGAGCTTACCATGACCGAGTACAAGCCCACGGTGCGCCTCGCCACCCGCGACGACGTCCCCAGGGCCG
TACGCACCCTCGCCGCCGCGTTCGCCGACTACCCCGCCACGCGCCACACCGTCGATCCGGACCGCCACAT
CGAGCGGGTCACCGAGCTGCAAGAACTCTTCCTCACGCGCGTCGGGCTCGACATCGGCAAGGTGTGGGTC
GCGGACGACGGCGCCGCGGTGGCGGTCTGGACCACGCCGGAGAGCGTCGAAGCGGGGGCGGTGTTCGCCG
AGATCGGCCCGCGCATGGCCGAGTTGAGCGGTTCCCGGCTGGCCGCGCAGCAACAGATGGAAGGCCTCCT
GGCGCCGCACCGGCCCAAGGAGCCCGCGTGGTTCCTGGCCACCGTCGGCGTCTCGCCCGACCACCAGGGC
AAGGGTCTGGGCAGCGCCGTCGTGCTCCCCGGAGTGGAGGCGGCCGAGCGCGCCGGGGTGCCCGCCTTCC
TGGAGACCTCCGCGCCCCGCAACCTCCCCTTCTACGAGCGGCTCGGCTTCACCGTCACCGCCGACGTCGA
GGTGCCCGAAGGACCGCGCACCTGGTGCATGACCCGCAAGCCCGGTGCCTGACGCCCGCCCCACGACCCG
CAGCGCCCGACCGAAAGGAGCGCACGACCCCATGCATCGGTACCTTTAAGACCAATGACTTACAAGGCAG
CTGTAGATCTTAGCCACTTTTTAAAAGAAAAGGGGGGACTGGAAGGGCTAATTCACTCCCAACGAAGACA
AGATCTGCTTTTTGCTTGTACTGGGTCTCTCTGGTTAGACCAGATCTGAGCCTGGGAGCTCTCTGGCTAA
CTAGGGAACCCACTGCTTAAGCCTCAATAAAGCTTGCCTTGAGTGCTTCAAGTAGTGTGTGCCCGTCTGT
TGTGTGACTCTGGTAACTAGAGATCCCTCAGACCCTTTTAGTCAGTGTGGAAAATCTCTAGCAGTAGTAG
TTCATGTCATCTTATTATTCAGTATTTATAACTTGCAAAGAAATGAATATCAGAGAGTGAGAGGAACTTG
TTTATTGCAGCTTATAATGGTTACAAATAAAGCAATAGCATCACAAATTTCACAAATAAAGCATTTTTTT
CACTGCATTCTAGTTGTGGTTTGTCCAAACTCATCAATGTATCTTATCATGTCTGGCTCTAGCTATCCCG
CCCCTAACTCCGCCCATCCCGCCCCTAACTCCGCCCAGTTCCGCCCATTCTCCGCCCCATGGCTGACTAA
TTTTTTTTATTTATGCAGAGGCCGAGGCCGCCTCGGCCTCTGAGCTATTCCAGAAGTAGTGAGGAGGCTT
TTTTGGAGGCCTAGGGACGTACCCAATTCGCCCTATAGTGAGTCGTATTACGCGCGCTCACTGGCCGTCG
TTTTACAACGTCGTGACTGGGAAAACCCTGGCGTTACCCAACTTAATCGCCTTGCAGCACATCCCCCTTT
CGCCAGCTGGCGTAATAGCGAAGAGGCCCGCACCGATCGCCCTTCCCAACAGTTGCGCAGCCTGAATGGC
GAATGGG
[124 nt withheld, positions 7218-7341]
C
[91 nt withheld, positions 7343-7433]
A
[49 nt withheld, positions 7435-7483]
CCTTTGACGTTGGAGTCCACGTTCTTT
[37 nt withheld, positions 7511-7547]
ACCCTATCTCGGTCTATTCTTTTGATTTATAAGGGATTTTGCCGATTTCGGCCTATTGGTTAAAAAATGA
GCTGATTTAACAAAAATTTAACGCGAATTTTAACAAAATATTAACGCTTACAATTTAGGTGGCACTTTTC
GGGGAAATGTGCGCGGAACCCCTATTTGTTTATTTTTCTAAATACATTCAAATATGTATCCGCTCATGAG
ACAATAACCCTGATAAATGCTTCAATAATATTGAAAAAGGAAGAGTATGAGTATTCAACATTTCCGTGTC
GCCCTTATTCCCTTTTTTGCGGCATTTTGCCTTCCTGTTTTTGCTCACCCAGAAACGCTGGTGAAAGTAA
AAGATGCTGAAGATCAGTTGGGTGCACGAGTGGGTTACATCGAACTGGATCTCAACAGCGGTAAGATCCT
TGAGAGTTTTCGCCCCGAAGAACGTTTTCCAATGATGAGCACTTTTAAAGTTCTGCTATGTGGCGCGGTA
TTATCCCGTATTGACGCCGGGCAAGAGCAACTCGGTCGCCGCATACACTATTCTCAGAATGACTTGGTTG
AGTACTCACCAGTCACAGAAAAGCATCTTACGGATGGCATGACAGTAAGAGAATTATGCAGTGCTGCCAT
AACCATGAGTGATAACACTGCGGCCAACTTACTTCTGACAACGATCGGAGGACCGAAGGAGCTAACCGCT
TTTTTGCACAACATGGGGGATCATGTAACTCGCCTTGATCGTTGGGAACCGGAGCTGAATGAAGCCATAC
CAAACGACGAGCGTGACACCACGATGCCTGTAGCAATGGCAACAACGTTGCGCAAACTATTAACTGGCGA
ACTACTTACTCTAGCTTCCCGGCAACAATTAATAGACTGGATGGAGGCGGATAAAGTTGCAGGACCACTT
CTGCGCTCGGCCCTTCCGGCTGGCTGGTTTATTGCTGATAAATCTGGAGCCGGTGAGCGTGGGTCTCGCG
GTATCATTGCAGCACTGGGGCCAGATGGTAAGCCCTCCCGTATCGTAGTTATCTACACGACGGGGAGTCA
GGCAACTATGGATGAACGAAATAGACAGATCGCTGAGATAGGTGCCTCACTGATTAAGCATTGGTAACTG
TCAGACCAAGTTTACTCATATATACTTTAGATTGATTTAAAACTTCATTTTTAATTTAAAAGGATCTAGG
TGAAGATCCTTTTTGATAATCTCATGACCAAAATCCCTTAACGTGAGTTTTCGTTCCACTGAGCGTCAGA
CCCCGTAGA
Features (pLannotate 1.2.2; 31 found; start..end, strand, type, name):
     19..607     +  rep_origin     ori: high-copy-number ColE1/pMB1/pBR322/pUC origin of replication
    790..882     +  CDS            lacI (fragment): lac repressor; lacI; The lac repressor binds to the lac operator to inhibit transcription in E. coli. This inhibition can be relieved by adding lactose or isopropyl-β-D-thiogalactopyranoside (IPTG).
    895..916     +  protein_bind   CAP binding site: CAP binding activates transcription in the presence of cAMP. E. coli catabolite activator protein
    931..961     +  promoter       lac promoter: promoter for the E. coli lac operon
    969..985     +  protein_bind   lac operator: The lac repressor binds to the lac operator to inhibit transcription in E. coli. This inhibition can be relieved by adding lactose or isopropyl-β-D-thiogalactopyranoside (IPTG). lac repressor encoded by lacI
   1030..1048    +  promoter       T3 promoter: promoter for bacteriophage T3 RNA polymerase
   1076..1302    +  promoter       RSV promoter: Rous sarcoma virus enhancer/promoter
   1303..1483    +  LTR            5' LTR (truncated): truncated 5' long terminal repeat (LTR) from HIV-1
   1530..1655    +  misc_feature   HIV-1 Ψ: packaging signal of human immunodeficiency virus type 1
   1639..2002    +  CDS            HIV-1 gag (fragment): gag protein from human immunodeficiency virus 1; gag
   2148..2381    +  misc_feature   RRE: The Rev response element (RRE) of HIV-1 allows for Rev-dependent mRNA export from the nucleus to the cytoplasm.
   2758..2858    +  CDS            Rev (fragment): human immunodeficiency virus 1 (HIV-1) Rev protein; rev; enhances nuclear export of unspliced and incompletely spliced viral mRNAs
   2899..2993    +  promoter       H1-2O2 promoter: doxycycline-inducible variant of the human H1 RNA promoter (Henriksen et al., 2007)
   3000..3021    +  CDS            VN173 (fragment): N-terminal fragment of mVenus for use in bimolecular fluorescence complementation (BiFC) (Kodama and Hu, 2010)
   3026..3048    -  CDS            VN173 (fragment): N-terminal fragment of mVenus for use in bimolecular fluorescence complementation (BiFC) (Kodama and Hu, 2010)
   3094..3211    +  misc_feature   cPPT/CTS: central polypurine tract and central termination sequence of HIV-1
   3260..3770    +  promoter       hPGK promoter: human phosphoglycerate kinase 1 promoter
   3779..4351    +  intron         β-globin intron: intron from rabbit β-globin gene
   4406..4424    +  promoter       T7 promoter: promoter for bacteriophage T7 RNA polymerase
   4435..5055    +  CDS            tetR: TETR2_ECOLX - Experimental evidence at protein level: Swiss-Prot protein existence level 1. TetR is the repressor of the tetracycline resistance element; its N-terminal region forms a helix-turn-helix structure and binds DNA. Binding of tetracycline to TetR reduces the repressor affinity for the tetracycline resistance gene (tetA) promoter operator sites. From Escherichia coli.
   5201..5663    +  misc_feature   IRES: internal ribosome entry site (IRES) of the encephalomyocarditis virus (EMCV)
   5683..6282    +  CDS            PuroR: puromycin N-acetyltransferase; pac from Streptomyces alboniger; confers resistance to puromycin
   6325..6408    +  CDS            nef (fragment): NEF_HV1Z2 - Experimental evidence at protein level: Swiss-Prot protein existence level 1. Extracellular Nef protein targets CD4(+) T-lymphocytes for apoptosis by interacting with CXCR4 surface receptors. From Human immunodeficiency virus type 1 group M subtype D (isolate Z2/CDC-Z34) (HIV-1).
   6410..6643    +  LTR            3' LTR (ΔU3): self-inactivating 3' long terminal repeat (LTR) from HIV-1
   6715..6836    +  polyA_signal   SV40 poly(A) signal: SV40 polyadenylation signal
   6876..7011    +  rep_origin     SV40 ori: SV40 origin of replication
   7032..7050    -  promoter       T7 promoter: promoter for bacteriophage T7 RNA polymerase
   7058..7213    +  CDS            lacZα (fragment): LacZα fragment of β-galactosidase; lacZ fragment
   7218..7646    +  rep_origin     f1 ori (sequence partly withheld): f1 bacteriophage origin of replication; arrow indicates direction of (+) strand synthesis
   7699..7803    +  promoter       AmpR promoter: bla
   7804..8664    +  CDS            AmpR: β-lactamase; bla; confers resistance to ampicillin, carbenicillin, and related antibiotics
