[The description below was written by a language model from this plasmid's Addgene catalogue record and pLannotate feature annotations shown in this document.]
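Description:
pLKO-puro-tetON-shGFP is a third-generation-style, self-inactivating lentiviral RNAi vector built on the Tet-pLKO-puro backbone, designed for doxycycline-inducible expression of a short hairpin RNA against GFP. In bacteria it is maintained through a high-copy ColE1/pUC-type origin with ampicillin resistance (β-lactamase), and it also carries an f1 origin and an SV40 origin. The depositor notes that the plasmid is prone to recombination, as is common for constructs with repeated LTRs, so clones may need to be verified by diagnostic digestion.

The viral genome is transcribed from an RSV promoter fused to a truncated HIV-1 5' LTR and includes the Ψ packaging signal, RRE for Rev-dependent nuclear export, cPPT/CTS, and a ΔU3 3' LTR followed by an SV40 polyadenylation signal. The hairpin, cloned between AgeI and EcoRI, sits downstream of an H1 promoter bearing tet operator sites (H1/TO, annotated as H1-2O2). The two short opposite-strand matches to a Venus fragment in the feature table correspond to the sense and antisense arms of the GFP-targeting hairpin. A second cassette uses the human PGK promoter and a β-globin intron to drive TetR, followed by an EMCV IRES and the puromycin resistance gene, so transduced cells can be selected with puromycin while constitutively producing the repressor. TetR occupies the operators and blocks hairpin transcription until tetracycline or doxycycline releases it, making this an all-in-one inducible system.

The sequenced record is 8,816 nt, shorter than the listed empty backbone size of 10,633 bp. This would be consistent with replacement of a stuffer fragment during cloning, although the record does not say so. The construct would typically serve as a knockdown tool for GFP or as a non-endogenous control hairpin in inducible knockdown experiments.
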