Addgene plasmid #110939: pLKO-puro-tetON-shGFP
Purpose: Tet-inducible shRNA targeting GFP
Depositing lab: William Hahn. Depositing organization: Dana-Farber Cancer Institute. Publication: PIK3CA mutant tumors depend on oxoglutarate dehydrogenase. Ilic N, Birsoy K, Aguirre AJ, Kory N, Pacold ME, Singh S, Moody SE, DeAngelo JD, Spardy NA, Freinkman E, Weir BA, Tsherniak A, Cowley GS, Root DE, Asara JM, Vazquez F, Widlund HR, Sabatini DM, Hahn WC. Proc Natl Acad Sci U S A. 2017 Apr 25;114(17):E3434-E3443. doi: 10.1073/pnas.1617922114. Epub 2017 Apr 10. PubMed 28396387.
Backbone
  Vector backbone: Tet-pLKO-puro
  Backbone manufacturer: Dmitri Wiederschain
  Backbone size w/o insert (bp): 10633
  Vector type: Lentiviral, RNAi
  Selectable markers: Puromycin
Growth in bacteria
  Bacterial resistance: Ampicillin, 100 μg/mL
  Growth temperature: 30°C
  Growth strain: NEB Stable
  Copy number: Unknown
Gene/Insert
  Gene/Insert name: shGFP
  gRNA/shRNA sequence: CAACAGCCACAACGTCTATAT
  Promoter: H1/TO
  Cloning method: Restriction Enzyme; 5′ cloning site AgeI (unknown if destroyed); 3′ cloning site EcoRI (unknown if destroyed)
  Sequencing primers: 5′ GGCAGGGATATTCACCATTATCGTTTCAGA
Terms and licenses: Academic/Nonprofit Terms; Industry Terms: Not Available to Industry
Depositor comments: Recombination can be minimized by using NEB Stable E. coli strain grown at 30C to amplify the plasmid DNA. Even so, low recombination rate may still happen and when you eventually amplify the DNA you may need to screen through several colonies and perform diagnostic digests to identify the correct ones.
How to cite: pLKO-puro-tetON-shGFP was a gift from William Hahn (Addgene plasmid # 110939 ; http://n2t.net/addgene:110939 ; RRID:Addgene_110939)
